Addgene plasmid #147676: pAc5.1B-lambdaN-HA-DmPAN3-R429DL676EG683E_U
Purpose: Insect Expression of DmPAN3-R429DL676EG683E
Depositing lab: Elisa Izaurralde. Depositing organization: Max Planck Institute for Developmental Biology. Publication: Structure of the PAN3 pseudokinase reveals the basis for interactions with the PAN2 deadenylase and the GW182 proteins. Christie M, Boland A, Huntzinger E, Weichenrieder O, Izaurralde E. Mol Cell. 2013 Aug 8;51(3):360-73. doi: 10.1016/j.molcel.2013.07.011. PubMed 23932717.
Backbone
  Vector backbone: Unknown
  Vector type: Insect Expression
Growth in bacteria
  Bacterial resistance: Ampicillin, 100 μg/mL
  Growth temperature: 37°C
  Growth strain: DH5alpha
  Copy number: Low Copy
Gene/Insert
  Gene/Insert name: DmPAN3-R429DL676EG683E
  Species: D. melanogaster (fly)
  Entrez Gene: CG11486 (a.k.a. Dmel_CG11486, Dmel\CG11486, PAN3)
  Cloning method: Unknown
Terms and licenses: Academic/Nonprofit Terms; Industry Terms: Not Available to Industry
Depositor comments: Sequence extracted from LD14901 Plasmids from this collection were made available to the research community and donated after the lab closed. Please note that the sequence provided by the depositing laboratory may be theoretical/predicted or based on Sanger sequencing results. There may be discrepancies between sequencing results obtained by Addgene and the depositor sequence. If an Addgene verified sequence is not available, please contact before placing your order to request that our lab fully sequence the plasmid.
How to cite: pAc5.1B-lambdaN-HA-DmPAN3-R429DL676EG683E_U was a gift from Elisa Izaurralde (Addgene plasmid # 147676 ; http://n2t.net/addgene:147676 ; RRID:Addgene_147676)
