[The description below was written by a language model from this plasmid's Addgene catalogue record and pLannotate feature annotations shown in this document.]
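Description:
pAc5.1B-lambdaN-HA-DmPAN3-R429DL676EG683E_U is a 7,846 nt insect expression plasmid for producing a tagged, triple-mutant form of Drosophila melanogaster PAN3 (CG11486). The catalogue lists the backbone as unknown, although the name and the annotated parts are consistent with a pAc5.1-type vector. In bacteria it is propagated through a ColE1/pUC-type origin and selected with ampicillin via the bla gene and its own promoter. The record lists it as low copy, although the annotated origin is described as a high-copy type. A tetracycline-resistance fragment and a short SV40 large T antigen fragment are also annotated; these appear to be non-functional backbone remnants.

Expression is driven by the Drosophila actin 5C promoter, a strong constitutive promoter used in fly cell lines. Downstream lies a short fragment of the bacteriophage lambda N protein, followed by a single HA epitope (annotated as a fragment of 3xHA) and then the PAN3 coding sequence carrying the R429D, L676E and G683E substitutions named in the insert. A V5 tag is annotated after the PAN3 sequence, but the record does not show whether it is in frame or lies beyond a stop codon. An SV40 polyadenylation signal follows and is annotated on the reverse strand.

The lambdaN peptide binds boxB RNA hairpins, so fusions of this kind are generally used in tethering assays that recruit a protein to a boxB-containing reporter mRNA, with HA allowing detection or immunoprecipitation. PAN3 is the regulatory subunit of the PAN2–PAN3 deadenylase. The associated study concerns the PAN3 pseudokinase structure and its interactions with PAN2 and GW182 proteins, but the record does not state the specific effect of these mutations.
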