Features (pLannotate 1.2.2; 11 found; start..end, strand, type, name):
     56..2568    +  promoter       Ac5 promoter: Drosophila melanogaster actin 5C promoter
   2588..2653    +  CDS            N (fragment): REGN_LAMBD - Experimental evidence at protein level: Swiss-Prot protein existence level 1. Plays a role as a transcriptional antitermination factor that allows the virus to initiate its lytic phase. Activates expression of the delayed viral early genes by modifying host RNA polymerase (RNAP) into a form that is resistant to termination signals. This antitermination function requires the host NusA protein which serves to stabilize the interaction between antitermination protein N and host RNA polymerase. From Escherichia phage lambda (Bacteriophage lambda).
   2678..2704    +  CDS            3xHA (fragment): three tandem HA epitope tags
   2723..5092    +  CDS            PAN3: PAN3_DROME - Experimental evidence at protein level: Swiss-Prot protein existence level 1. Regulatory subunit of the poly(A)-nuclease (PAN) deadenylation complex, one of two cytoplasmic mRNA deadenylases involved in general and miRNA-mediated mRNA turnover. PAN specifically shortens poly(A) tails of RNA and the activity is stimulated by poly(A)-binding protein (PABP). PAN deadenylation is followed by rapid degradation of the shortened mRNA tails by the CCR4-NOT complex. Deadenylated mRNAs are then degraded by two alternative mechanisms, namely exosome-mediated 3'-5' exonucleolytic degradation,
   5131..5172    +  CDS            V5 tag: epitope tag from simian virus 5
   5272..5406    -  polyA_signal   SV40 poly(A) signal: SV40 polyadenylation signal
   5429..5513    -  CDS            large T antigen (fragment): large T antigen from SV40 (simian virus 40)
   5514..5984    +  CDS            TcR (fragment): tetracycline efflux protein; tet; confers resistance to tetracycline
   6028..6616    -  rep_origin     ori: high-copy-number ColE1/pMB1/pBR322/pUC origin of replication
   6787..7647    -  CDS            AmpR: β-lactamase; bla; confers resistance to ampicillin, carbenicillin, and related antibiotics
   7648..7752    -  promoter       AmpR promoter: bla
>Addgene plasmid #147676 | pAc5.1B-lambdaN-HA-DmPAN3-R429DL676EG683E_U | depositor full sequence | sequence record 290123 | Full Sequence
CTTCAAGGAATTAATTCTATATTCTAAAAACACAAATGATACTTCTAAAAAAAATCATGAATGGCATCAA
CTCTGAATCAAATCTTTGCAGATGCACCTACTTCTCATTTCCACTGTCACATCATTTTTCCAGATCTCGC
TGCCTGTTATGTGGCCCACAAACCAAGACACGTTTTATGGCCATTAAAGCTGGCTGATCGTCGCCAAACA
CCAAATACATATCAATATGTACATTCGAGAAAGAAGCGATCAAAGAAGCGTCTTCGGGCGAGTAGGAGAA
TGCGGAGGAGAAGGAGAACGAGCTGATCTAGTATCTCTCCACAATCCAATGCCAACTGACCAACTGGCCA
TATTCGGAGCAATTTGAAGCCAATTTCCATCGCCTGGCGATCGCTCCATTCTTGGCTATATGTTTTTCAC
CGTTCCCGGGGCCATTTTCAAAGACTCGTCGGTAAGATAAGATTGTGTCACTCGCTGTCTCTCTTCATTT
GTCGAAGAATGCTGAGGAATTTCGCGATGACGTCGGCGAGTATTTTGAAGAATGAGAATAATTTGTATTT
ATACGAAAATCAGTTAGTGGAATTTTCTACAAAAACATGTTATCTATAGATAATTTTGTTGCAAAATATG
TTGACTATGACAAAGATTGTATGTATATACCTTTAATGTATTCTCATTTTCTTATGTATTTATAATGGCA
ATGATGATACTGATGATATTTTAAGATGATGCCAGACCACAGGCTGATTTCTGCGTCTTTTGCCGAACGC
AGTGCATGTGCGGTTGTTGTTTTTTGGAATAGTTTCAATTTTCGGACTGTCCGCTTTGATTTCAGTTTCT
TGGCTTATTCAAAAAGCAAAGTAAAGCCAAAAAAGCGAGATGGCAATACCAAATGCGGCAAAACGGTAGT
GGAAGGAAAGGGGTGCGGGGCAGCGGAAGGAAGGGTGGGGCGGGGCGTGGCGGGGTCTGTGGCTGGGCGC
GACGTCACCGACGTTGGAGCCACTCCTTTGACCATGTGTGCGTGTGTGTATTATTCGTGTCTCGCCACTC
GCCGGTTGTTTTTTTCTTTTTATCTCGCTCTCTCTAGCGCCATCTCGTACGCATGCTCAACGCACCGCAT
GTTGCCGTGTCCTTTATGCGTCATTTTGGCTCGAAATAGGCAATTATTTAAACAAAGATTAGTCAACGAA
AACGCTAAAATAAATAAGTCTACAATATGGTTACTTATTGCCATGTGTGTGCAGCCAACGATAGCAACAA
AAGCAACAACACAGTGGCTTTCCCTCTTTCACTTTTTGTTTGCAAGCGCGTGCGAGCAAGACGGCACGAC
CGGCAAACGCAATTACGCTGACAAAGAGCAGACGAAGTTTTGGCCGAAAAACATCAAGGCGCCTGATACG
AATGCATTTGCAATAACAATTGCGATATTTAATATTGTTTATGAAGCTGTTTGACTTCAAAACACACAAA
AAAAAAAATAAAACAAATTATTTGAAAGAGAATTAGGAATCGGACAGCTTATCGTTACGGGCTAACAGCA
CACCGAGACGAAATAGCTTACCTGACGTCACAGCCTCTGGAAGAACTGCCGCCAAGCAGAGAGAGAGAGA
AAAAGAGGGAGAGCAGCTTAGACCGCATGTGCTTGTGTGTGAGGCGTCTCTCTCTTCGTCTCCTGTTTGC
GCAAACGCATAGACTGCACTGAGAAAATCGATTACCTATTTTTTATGAATGAATATTTGCACTATTACTA
TTCAAAACTATTAAGATAGCAATCACATTCAATAGCCAAATACTATACCACCTGAGCGATGCAACGAAAT
GATCAATTTGAGCAAAAATGCTGCATATTTAGGACGGCATCATTATAGAAATGCTTCTTGCTGTGTACTT
TTCTCTCGTCTGGCAGCTGTTTCGCCGTTATTGTTAAAACCGGCTTAAGTTAGGTGTGTTTTCTACGACT
AGTGATGCCCCTACTAGAAGATGTGTGTTGCACAAATGTCCCTGAATAACCAATTTGAAGTGCAGATAGC
AGTAAACGTAAGCTAATATGAATATTATTTAACTGTAATGTTTTAATATCGCTGGACATTACTAATAAAC
CCACTATAAACACATGTACATATGTATGTTTTGGCATACAATGAGTAGTTGGGGAAAAAATGTGTAAAAG
CACCGTGACCATCACAGCATAAAGATAACCAGCTGAAGTATCGAATATGAGTAACCCCCAAATTGAATCA
CATGCCGCAACTGATAGGACCCATGGAAGTACACTCTTCATGGCGATATACAAGACACACACAAGCACGA
ACACCCAGTTGCGGAGGAAATTCTCCGTAAATGAAAACCCAATCGGCGAACAATTCATACCCATATATGG
TAAAAGTTTTGAACGCGACTTGAGAGCGGAGAGCATTGCGGCTGATAAGGTTTTAGCGCTAAGCGGGCTT
TATAAAACGGGCTGCGGGACCAGTTTTCATATCACTACCGTTTGAGTTCTTGTGCTGTGTGGATACTCCT
CCCGACACAAAGCCGCTCCATCAGCCAGCAGTCGTCTAATCCAGAGACCCCGGATCGGGGTACCAACATG
GACGCACAAACACGACGACGTGAGCGTCGCGCTGAGAAACAAGCTCAATGGAAAGCTGCAAACGGTGGAT
CTCCTCCACATATGGCTTACCCATACGATGTTCCAGATTACGCTCCTCCAAGCTTGAATTCTATGTGCTC
GACTTATGGACTCTTATCTTTTGAGTTTTCAGATACGGCTGCTATGGATCCAATTTTCTTCTCGCCAACG
AATGGAATACCGTCAGAGAGTAAACTCGCCACTTATATGAATCGACAGAATGTCGCCACACCGAGCGGTT
ATGGGCTGAATAACGGGTTCTCACTACTTAATTTGGATTCGCCCCTAAATAAAAAGTCCCAGGTCACGCC
GCAGTCGCCCGAGTTCATTCCAACGCGCCTTGGCTCGACGCCCAACTTCTATGCACCATATCACAACGCG
CCCATGCAATTAAGTAATGGGCTCAATGGCGTCAATGGGTTAACAGCCGCCGCAGCAGCAGCAGCAGCAG
CCGCCGCCGCCGCCGCAGCAGCAGTTCCCTCCTCCACGTCATCGGCGTCCTCCGCCTCGGTGACCATCAG
CAAAACGGCCAACGGTGGCGCCTCCATGCTCGCCCTGCAAAAGACCGCATCCATCGCCTCTGTAACCATC
GCACAACAGCAGCCACAGCATCCACAGAAACAGCAACAGCATCCGCCGTCGGTGGGCGGAGGAGCTGTGT
CCGCCGCCTCCGCCCCCATTGCCATTAGTGGCGCTCCACCGAATCCCGCCGCAGCTCCGTTCGTCAGCAG
CATGTCCGCTCAGACGCCGCTCAAGGGGAGGGGCGCCATGATGCGCCAGGAATCACCAACGGCAGCCATG
ATTTCGGGCGCAGGGCCAGGTGAGAAGTCGCCACCGCACGGGATGACGCCGCACGGAGCATCGCCCATAC
CATCAGCGCTGCCCACCAGCGTGCACCAGGAGAACGTAGGCGGCACCATATACTTCTATCCGACTGCCAA
CGCACAGAACAGCCAGCCCGTCGTCAATTCCATGGTGGTGGATGGAACGCATCCGGCTCTCCATGGCGTG
AGTGCTGTGGCGCCGATGAGTGCGGGCGTTCCGGCGGCCATGATGTACACGGGGCATGTGTATCCGGGAC
CGTCCTCCAACGTGGTCACCATGCAGCCAAAGACGCTGCTGGAGTCGGCCTTCTTTATGCCCGACGAGAT
GCGCGCCGAAGTCCTCGCCCGCAACGAGATCTCTAACCTGATCATGGACGCAGCGGAGGCTGCGCAGCAC
GCTCTACCGCTGGAGGTGGAGAACTACCATGCCCTGTATCCACTGGAACCGCCGGCGCAGCCGTTGCACG
CCAAGCTCACGTTCCCCGCCACCACTTATAGGGCCACGCACAACACGACGGGCTACAAGTACTGCCTGCG
AAGAATACATGGTTTCGACCTGCAGTCGACCAAGTGCATGACGCTGGTGGAGATGTGGAAGAAGCTGCAG
CACACGAATGTGGTACAACTGCGTGAGGTGTTCACGACGAAAGCATTTGGTGATAACTCTTTAGTATTAG
TGTACGACTATCATCCCGGCTCACAAACATTACTGGCCAAATACTTCACTCCGGCGCCAGAGACCAACGG
GTACACTGATCCATTCCAAGGCGAGGCCCGCCCCTTCAGTCATAAGAGTAACATGCAGCGAACGAGCAAT
GGACCGCTGCTACCGGAGGCCACCATCTGGTCGATCATCATGCAGCTGACCGCCGGCTTAAAAGCCATCC
ACCATGCCGGTCTTGCCTGCAAGGTTCTGGATCCCACAAAGATTATAGTGACGGGCAAGCGTGTACGGTT
TAGCTCATGCTGCATTTCGGATATAACGCAATTCGATCCGAATGCATCCAATCCCTTGGCGCTGGTTAAT
ATGCATCAGCAGGACGATCTGACCGCTTTGGGTCGCTTAGTATTAGCTTTGGCCTGCCGCTGTCTTCAAT
CCGTGCAACGCGACAATGTCCAGTCCAGCATCGATATGGTCACGCGAAACTACTCCACCGATCTGCGAAA
CTTTATTGTTTACCTCTTCACCACCAATAATCGTCGCTCCGTGACCGACCTGATGCCGATGATTGGTGCC
CGCTTCTATACGCAACTGGATGCACTGCAGAGCAAAATTGATATGCAGGAGGACGAGGAAGCCAAGGAGA
TGGAGAACGAGCGGTTATATCGCATTTTGGTCAAACTTAATAGCATCAACGAGCGACCCGACTTTAATCT
GGACTGCACTTGGTCTGAGACTGGTGATAGATACATGTTGAAATTATTCCGTGATTATTTGTTCCATTCC
GTCACTGAGGATGGCCGGCCCTGGCTAGATCACGCACACATTGTACAATGCCTCAACAAGCTGGATGCTG
GCTCCATAGAGCGCGTGCAACTGATGTCCCGCGACGAGCAATCGGTACTCATCGTCTCCTATGCTGAACT
CAAGAATTGTCTGGAGAACGCCTTCTCCGAACTGATGTCAAGTGCGGCCAACTGAGCGGCCGCTCGAGTC
TAGAGGGCCCGCGGTTCGAAGGTAAGCCTATCCCTAACCCTCTCCTCGGTCTCGATTCTACGCGTACCGG
TCATCATCACCATCACCATTGAGTTTAAACCCGCTGATCAGCCTCGACTGTGCCTTCTAAGGCCTGAGCT
CGCTGATCAGCCTCGATCGAGGATCCAGACATGATAAGATACATTGATGAGTTTGGACAAACCACAACTA
GAATGCAGTGAAAAAAATGCTTTATTTGTGAAATTTGTGATGCTATTGCTTTATTTGTAACCATTATAAG
CTGCAATAAACAAGTTAACAACAACAATTGCATTCATTTTATGTTTCAGGTTCAGGGGGAGGTGTGGGAG
GTTTTTTAAAGCAAGTAAAACCTCTACAAATGTGGTATGGCTGATTATGATCAGTCGACCGATGCCCTTG
AGAGCCTTCAACCCAGTCAGCTCCTTCCGGTGGGCGCGGGGCATGACTATCGTCGCCGCACTTATGACTG
TCTTCTTTATCATGCAACTCGTAGGACAGGTGCCGGCAGCGCTCTGGGTCATTTTCGGCGAGGACCGCTT
TCGCTGGAGCGCGACGATGATCGGCCTGTCGCTTGCGGTATTCGGAATCTTGCACGCCCTCGCTCAAGCC
TTCGTCACTGGTCCCGCCACCAAACGTTTCGGCGAGAAGCAGGCCATTATCGCCGGCATGGCGGCCGACG
CGCTGGGCTACGTCTTGCTGGCGTTCGCGACGCGAGGCTGGATGGCCTTCCCCATTATGATTCTTCTCGC
TTCCGGCGGCATCGGGATGCCCGCGTTGCAGGCCATGCTGTCCAGGCAGGTAGATGACGACCATCAGGGA
CAGCTTCAAGGATCGCTCGCGGCTCTTACCAGCCAGCAAAAGGCCAGGAACCGTAAAAAGGCCGCGTTGC
TGGCGTTTTTCCATAGGCTCCGCCCCCCTGACGAGCATCACAAAAATCGACGCTCAAGTCAGAGGTGGCG
AAACCCGACAGGACTATAAAGATACCAGGCGTTTCCCCCTGGAAGCTCCCTCGTGCGCTCTCCTGTTCCG
ACCCTGCCGCTTACCGGATACCTGTCCGCCTTTCTCCCTTCGGGAAGCGTGGCGCTTTCTCAATGCTCAC
GCTGTAGGTATCTCAGTTCGGTGTAGGTCGTTCGCTCCAAGCTGGGCTGTGTGCACGAACCCCCCGTTCA
GCCCGACCGCTGCGCCTTATCCGGTAACTATCGTCTTGAGTCCAACCCGGTAAGACACGACTTATCGCCA
CTGGCAGCAGCCACTGGTAACAGGATTAGCAGAGCGAGGTATGTAGGCGGTGCTACAGAGTTCTTGAAGT
GGTGGCCTAACTACGGCTACACTAGAAGGACAGTATTTGGTATCTGCGCTCTGCTGAAGCCAGTTACCTT
CGGAAAAAGAGTTGGTAGCTCTTGATCCGGCAAACAAACCACCGCTGGTAGCGGTGGTTTTTTTGTTTGC
AAGCAGCAGATTACGCGCAGAAAAAAAGGATCTCAAGAAGATCCTTTGATCTTTTCTACGGGGTCTGACG
CTCAGTGGAACGAAAACTCACGTTAAGGGATTTTGGTCATGAGATTATCAAAAAGGATCTTCACCTAGAT
CCTTTTAAATTAAAAATGAAGTTTTAAATCAATCTAAAGTATATATGAGTAAACTTGGTCTGACAGTTAC
CAATGCTTAATCAGTGAGGCACCTATCTCAGCGATCTGTCTATTTCGTTCATCCATAGTTGCCTGACTCC
CCGTCGTGTAGATAACTACGATACGGGAGGGCTTACCATCTGGCCCCAGTGCTGCAATGATACCGCGAGA
CCCACGCTCACCGGCTCCAGATTTATCAGCAATAAACCAGCCAGCCGGAAGGGCCGAGCGCAGAAGTGGT
CCTGCAACTTTATCCGCCTCCATCCAGTCTATTAATTGTTGCCGGGAAGCTAGAGTAAGTAGTTCGCCAG
TTAATAGTTTGCGCAACGTTGTTGCCATTGCTGCAGGCATCGTGGTGTCACGCTCGTCGTTTGGTATGGC
TTCATTCAGCTCCGGTTCCCAACGATCAAGGCGAGTTACATGATCCCCCATGTTGTGCAAAAAAGCGGTT
AGCTCCTTCGGTCCTCCGATCGTTGTCAGAAGTAAGTTGGCCGCAGTGTTATCACTCATGGTTATGGCAG
CACTGCATAATTCTCTTACTGTCATGCCATCCGTAAGATGCTTTTCTGTGACTGGTGAGTACTCAACCAA
GTCATTCTGAGAATAGTGTATGCGGCGACCGAGTTGCTCTTGCCCGGCGTCAACACGGGATAATACCGCG
CCACATAGCAGAACTTTAAAAGTGCTCATCATTGGAAAACGTTCTTCGGGGCGAAAACTCTCAAGGATCT
TACCGCTGTTGAGATCCAGTTCGATGTAACCCACTCGTGCACCCAACTGATCTTCAGCATCTTTTACTTT
CACCAGCGTTTCTGGGTGAGCAAAAACAGGAAGGCAAAATGCCGCAAAAAAGGGAATAAGGGCGACACGG
AAATGTTGAATACTCATACTCTTCCTTTTTCAATATTATTGAAGCATTTATCAGGGTTATTGTCTCATGA
GCGGATACATATTTGAATGTATTTAGAAAAATAAACAAATAGGGGTTCCGCGCACATTTCCCCGAAAAGT
GCCACCTGACGTCTAAGAAACCATTATTATCATGACATTAACCTATAAAAATAGGCGTATCACGAGGCCC
TTTCGT
